Addgene plasmid #171075: pET-28a (+)-Gal4-vp16
Purpose: Expresses Gal4-vp16 fusion protein in bacteria
Depositing lab: Joan Conaway. Depositing organization: Stowers Institute for Medical Research. Publication: Elongin functions as a loading factor for Mediator at ATF6alpha-regulated ER stress response genes. He Y, Sato S, Tomomori-Sato C, Chen S, Goode ZH, Conaway JW, Conaway RC. Proc Natl Acad Sci U S A. 2021 Sep 28;118(39):e2108751118. doi: 10.1073/pnas.2108751118. PubMed 34544872.
Backbone
  Vector backbone: pET-28a
  Backbone size w/o insert (bp): 5275
  Total vector size (bp): 6079
  Vector type: Bacterial Expression
Growth in bacteria
  Bacterial resistance: Kanamycin, 50 μg/mL
  Growth temperature: 37°C
  Growth strain: DH5alpha
  Copy number: Low Copy
Gene/Insert
  Gene/Insert name: Gal4 DBD
  Species: S. cerevisiae (budding yeast)
  Insert size (bp): 804
  Entrez Gene: NEWENTRY
  Promoter: T7 promoter
  Tag / fusion protein: His (N terminal on backbone); VP16 AD (413-490) (C terminal on insert)
  Cloning method: Gibson Cloning
  Sequencing primers: 5′ TAATACGACTCACTATAGGG; 3′ GCTAGTTATTGCTCAGCGG
Terms and licenses: Academic/Nonprofit Terms; Industry Terms: Not Available to Industry
How to cite: pET-28a (+)-Gal4-vp16 was a gift from Joan Conaway (Addgene plasmid # 171075 ; http://n2t.net/addgene:171075 ; RRID:Addgene_171075)
