[The description below was written by a language model from this plasmid's Addgene catalogue record and pLannotate feature annotations shown in this document.]
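Description:
pET-28a (+)-Gal4-vp16 is a bacterial expression plasmid of about 6.1 kb, built on the pET-28a backbone to produce a recombinant Gal4-VP16 fusion protein in E. coli. It is maintained through a ColE1/pBR322-type origin. The rop gene and bom region are retained, which fits the low copy number recorded for the plasmid. Selection is with kanamycin via the aph(3')-Ia KanR gene. An f1 phage origin is also present. The annotation also lists short tetracycline-resistance, AmpR promoter and CAP-site fragments, which are most likely residual backbone sequence rather than functional parts.

The expression cassette follows the standard pET design. A T7 promoter is followed by a lac operator and the strong T7 gene 10 ribosome binding site, and the plasmid carries its own lacI repressor gene. Transcription therefore requires a host that supplies T7 RNA polymerase and is induced with IPTG. The open reading frame starts with the backbone-encoded N-terminal His tag (annotated only as a short tag fragment), a thrombin cleavage site and the T7 gene 10 leader tag. These are followed by the S. cerevisiae GAL4 DNA-binding domain fused at its C terminus to the herpes simplex virus VP16 activation domain (residues 413–490). The insert was introduced by Gibson cloning. A second His-tag fragment lies between the VP16 sequence and the T7 terminator, but the record does not say whether it is in frame and translated.

The purified product would be a His-tagged synthetic activator that binds GAL4 sites. Such proteins are commonly used in biochemical transcription assays, although the record states only that the plasmid expresses the fusion protein in bacteria.
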