Features (pLannotate 1.2.2; 23 found; start..end, strand, type, name):
     12..440     +  rep_origin     f1 ori (sequence partly withheld): f1 bacteriophage origin of replication; arrow indicates direction of (+) strand synthesis
    493..550     +  promoter       AmpR promoter (fragment): bla
    559..1374    -  CDS            KanR: aminoglycoside phosphotransferase; aph(3')-Ia; confers resistance to kanamycin in bacteria or G418 (Geneticin®) in eukaryotes
   1496..2084    +  rep_origin     ori: high-copy-number ColE1/pMB1/pBR322/pUC origin of replication
   2270..2409    -  misc_feature   bom: basis of mobility region from pBR322
   2511..2702    -  CDS            rop: Rop protein, which maintains plasmids at low copy number; rop
   2719..3099    +  CDS            YPB1_ECOLX: Protein predicted: Swiss-Prot protein existence level 4. From Escherichia coli.
   3171..3462    -  CDS            TcR (fragment): tetracycline efflux protein; tet; confers resistance to tetracycline
   3477..3498    -  protein_bind   CAP binding site: CAP binding activates transcription in the presence of cAMP. E. coli catabolite activator protein
   3511..4593    -  CDS            lacI: lac repressor; lacI; The lac repressor binds to the lac operator to inhibit transcription in E. coli. This inhibition can be relieved by adding lactose or isopropyl-β-D-thiogalactopyranoside (IPTG).
   4594..4671    -  promoter       lacI promoter: lacI
   4679..4958    -  CDS            TcR (fragment): tetracycline efflux protein; tet; confers resistance to tetracycline
   4980..4998    +  promoter       T7 promoter: promoter for bacteriophage T7 RNA polymerase
   4999..5023    +  protein_bind   lac operator: The lac repressor binds to the lac operator to inhibit transcription in E. coli. This inhibition can be relieved by adding lactose or isopropyl-β-D-thiogalactopyranoside (IPTG). lac repressor encoded by lacI
   5038..5060    +  RBS            RBS: efficient ribosome binding site from bacteriophage T7 gene 10 (Olins and Rangwala, 1989)
   5079..5095    +  CDS            capTEV™ (fragment): composite tag for in vivo biotinylation, TEV protease cleavage, and 6xHis tagging
   5106..5123    +  CDS            thrombin site: thrombin recognition and cleavage site
   5127..5159    +  CDS            T7 tag (gene 10 leader): leader peptide from bacteriophage T7 gene 10 promotes efficient translation in E. coli
   5172..5612    +  CDS            GAL4 DNA binding domain: DNA binding domain of the GAL4 transcriptional activator; Saccharomyces cerevisiae GAL4 (truncated)
   5634..5867    +  CDS            VP16 AD: transcriptional activation domain of herpes simplex virus protein VP16 (Triezenberg et al., 1988; Cousens et al., 1989); UL48
   5919..5936    +  CDS            9xHis (fragment): 9xHis affinity tag
   5946..5995    +  CDS            SET1 (fragment): solubility-enhancement tag derived from T7 phage gene 10B
   6003..6050    +  terminator     T7 terminator: transcription terminator for bacteriophage T7 RNA polymerase
>Addgene plasmid #171075 | pET-28a (+)-Gal4-vp16 | addgene full sequence | sequence record 335495 | Addgene NGS Result
TGGCGAATGGG
[124 nt withheld, positions 12-135]
C
[91 nt withheld, positions 137-227]
A
[49 nt withheld, positions 229-277]
CCTTTGACGTTGGAGTCCACGTTCTTT
[37 nt withheld, positions 305-341]
ACCCTATCTCGGTCTATTCTTTTGATTTATAAGGGATTTTGCCGATTTCGGCCTATTGGTTAAAAAATGA
GCTGATTTAACAAAAATTTAACGCGAATTTTAACAAAATATTAACGCTTACAATTTAGGTGGCACTTTTC
GGGGAAATGTGCGCGGAACCCCTATTTGTTTATTTTTCTAAATACATTCAAATATGTATCCGCTCATGAA
TTAATTCTTAGAAAAACTCATCGAGCATCAAATGAAACTGCAATTTATTCATATCAGGATTATCAATACC
ATATTTTTGAAAAAGCCGTTTCTGTAATGAAGGAGAAAACTCACCGAGGCAGTTCCATAGGATGGCAAGA
TCCTGGTATCGGTCTGCGATTCCGACTCGTCCAACATCAATACAACCTATTAATTTCCCCTCGTCAAAAA
TAAGGTTATCAAGTGAGAAATCACCATGAGTGACGACTGAATCCGGTGAGAATGGCAAAAGTTTATGCAT
TTCTTTCCAGACTTGTTCAACAGGCCAGCCATTACGCTCGTCATCAAAATCACTCGCATCAACCAAACCG
TTATTCATTCGTGATTGCGCCTGAGCGAGACGAAATACGCGATCGCTGTTAAAAGGACAATTACAAACAG
GAATCGAATGCAACCGGCGCAGGAACACTGCCAGCGCATCAACAATATTTTCACCTGAATCAGGATATTC
TTCTAATACCTGGAATGCTGTTTTCCCGGGGATCGCAGTGGTGAGTAACCATGCATCATCAGGAGTACGG
ATAAAATGCTTGATGGTCGGAAGAGGCATAAATTCCGTCAGCCAGTTTAGTCTGACCATCTCATCTGTAA
CATCATTGGCAACGCTACCTTTGCCATGTTTCAGAAACAACTCTGGCGCATCGGGCTTCCCATACAATCG
ATAGATTGTCGCACCTGATTGCCCGACATTATCGCGAGCCCATTTATACCCATATAAATCAGCATCCATG
TTGGAATTTAATCGCGGCCTAGAGCAAGACGTTTCCCGTTGAATATGGCTCATAACACCCCTTGTATTAC
TGTTTATGTAAGCAGACAGTTTTATTGTTCATGACCAAAATCCCTTAACGTGAGTTTTCGTTCCACTGAG
CGTCAGACCCCGTAGAAAAGATCAAAGGATCTTCTTGAGATCCTTTTTTTCTGCGCGTAATCTGCTGCTT
GCAAACAAAAAAACCACCGCTACCAGCGGTGGTTTGTTTGCCGGATCAAGAGCTACCAACTCTTTTTCCG
AAGGTAACTGGCTTCAGCAGAGCGCAGATACCAAATACTGTCCTTCTAGTGTAGCCGTAGTTAGGCCACC
ACTTCAAGAACTCTGTAGCACCGCCTACATACCTCGCTCTGCTAATCCTGTTACCAGTGGCTGCTGCCAG
TGGCGATAAGTCGTGTCTTACCGGGTTGGACTCAAGACGATAGTTACCGGATAAGGCGCAGCGGTCGGGC
TGAACGGGGGGTTCGTGCACACAGCCCAGCTTGGAGCGAACGACCTACACCGAACTGAGATACCTACAGC
GTGAGCTATGAGAAAGCGCCACGCTTCCCGAAGGGAGAAAGGCGGACAGGTATCCGGTAAGCGGCAGGGT
CGGAACAGGAGAGCGCACGAGGGAGCTTCCAGGGGGAAACGCCTGGTATCTTTATAGTCCTGTCGGGTTT
CGCCACCTCTGACTTGAGCGTCGATTTTTGTGATGCTCGTCAGGGGGGCGGAGCCTATGGAAAAACGCCA
GCAACGCGGCCTTTTTACGGTTCCTGGCCTTTTGCTGGCCTTTTGCTCACATGTTCTTTCCTGCGTTATC
CCCTGATTCTGTGGATAACCGTATTACCGCCTTTGAGTGAGCTGATACCGCTCGCCGCAGCCGAACGACC
GAGCGCAGCGAGTCAGTGAGCGAGGAAGCGGAAGAGCGCCTGATGCGGTATTTTCTCCTTACGCATCTGT
GCGGTATTTCACACCGCAATGGTGCACTCTCAGTACAATCTGCTCTGATGCCGCATAGTTAAGCCAGTAT
ACACTCCGCTATCGCTACGTGACTGGGTCATGGCTGCGCCCCGACACCCGCCAACACCCGCTGACGCGCC
CTGACGGGCTTGTCTGCTCCCGGCATCCGCTTACAGACAAGCTGTGACCGTCTCCGGGAGCTGCATGTGT
CAGAGGTTTTCACCGTCATCACCGAAACGCGCGAGGCAGCTGCGGTAAAGCTCATCAGCGTGGTCGTGAA
GCGATTCACAGATGTCTGCCTGTTCATCCGCGTCCAGCTCGTTGAGTTTCTCCAGAAGCGTTAATGTCTG
GCTTCTGATAAAGCGGGCCATGTTAAGGGCGGTTTTTTCCTGTTTGGTCACTGATGCCTCCGTGTAAGGG
GGATTTCTGTTCATGGGGGTAATGATACCGATGAAACGAGAGAGGATGCTCACGATACGGGTTACTGATG
ATGAACATGCCCGGTTACTGGAACGTTGTGAGGGTAAACAACTGGCGGTATGGATGCGGCGGGACCAGAG
AAAAATCACTCAGGGTCAATGCCAGCGCTTCGTTAATACAGATGTAGGTGTTCCACAGGGTAGCCAGCAG
CATCCTGCGATGCAGATCCGGAACATAATGGTGCAGGGCGCTGACTTCCGCGTTTCCAGACTTTACGAAA
CACGGAAACCGAAGACCATTCATGTTGTTGCTCAGGTCGCAGACGTTTTGCAGCAGCAGTCGCTTCACGT
TCGCTCGCGTATCGGTGATTCATTCTGCTAACCAGTAAGGCAACCCCGCCAGCCTAGCCGGGTCCTCAAC
GACAGGAGCACGATCATGCGCACCCGTGGGGCCGCCATGCCGGCGATAATGGCCTGCTTCTCGCCGAAAC
GTTTGGTGGCGGGACCAGTGACGAAGGCTTGAGCGAGGGCGTGCAAGATTCCGAATACCGCAAGCGACAG
GCCGATCATCGTCGCGCTCCAGCGAAAGCGGTCCTCGCCGAAAATGACCCAGAGCGCTGCCGGCACCTGT
CCTACGAGTTGCATGATAAAGAAGACAGTCATAAGTGCGGCGACGATAGTCATGCCCCGCGCCCACCGGA
AGGAGCTGACTGGGTTGAAGGCTCTCAAGGGCATCGGTCGAGATCCCGGTGCCTAATGAGTGAGCTAACT
TACATTAATTGCGTTGCGCTCACTGCCCGCTTTCCAGTCGGGAAACCTGTCGTGCCAGCTGCATTAATGA
ATCGGCCAACGCGCGGGGAGAGGCGGTTTGCGTATTGGGCGCCAGGGTGGTTTTTCTTTTCACCAGTGAG
ACGGGCAACAGCTGATTGCCCTTCACCGCCTGGCCCTGAGAGAGTTGCAGCAAGCGGTCCACGCTGGTTT
GCCCCAGCAGGCGAAAATCCTGTTTGATGGTGGTTAACGGCGGGATATAACATGAGCTGTCTTCGGTATC
GTCGTATCCCACTACCGAGATATCCGCACCAACGCGCAGCCCGGACTCGGTAATGGCGCGCATTGCGCCC
AGCGCCATCTGATCGTTGGCAACCAGCATCGCAGTGGGAACGATGCCCTCATTCAGCATTTGCATGGTTT
GTTGAAAACCGGACATGGCACTCCAGTCGCCTTCCCGTTCCGCTATCGGCTGAATTTGATTGCGAGTGAG
ATATTTATGCCAGCCAGCCAGACGCAGACGCGCCGAGACAGAACTTAATGGGCCCGCTAACAGCGCGATT
TGCTGGTGACCCAATGCGACCAGATGCTCCACGCCCAGTCGCGTACCGTCTTCATGGGAGAAAATAATAC
TGTTGATGGGTGTCTGGTCAGAGACATCAAGAAATAACGCCGGAACATTAGTGCAGGCAGCTTCCACAGC
AATGGCATCCTGGTCATCCAGCGGATAGTTAATGATCAGCCCACTGACGCGTTGCGCGAGAAGATTGTGC
ACCGCCGCTTTACAGGCTTCGACGCCGCTTCGTTCTACCATCGACACCACCACGCTGGCACCCAGTTGAT
CGGCGCGAGATTTAATCGCCGCGACAATTTGCGACGGCGCGTGCAGGGCCAGACTGGAGGTGGCAACGCC
AATCAGCAACGACTGTTTGCCCGCCAGTTGTTGTGCCACGCGGTTGGGAATGTAATTCAGCTCCGCCATC
GCCGCTTCCACTTTTTCCCGCGTTTTCGCAGAAACGTGGCTGGCCTGGTTCACCACGCGGGAAACGGTCT
GATAAGAGACACCGGCATACTCTGCGACATCGTATAACGTTACTGGTTTCACATTCACCACCCTGAATTG
ACTCTCTTCCGGGCGCTATCATGCCATACCGCGAAAGGTTTTGCGCCATTCGATGGTGTCCGGGATCTCG
ACGCTCTCCCTTATGCGACTCCTGCATTAGGAAGCAGCCCAGTAGTAGGTTGAGGCCGTTGAGCACCGCC
GCCGCAAGGAATGGTGCATGCAAGGAGATGGCGCCCAACAGTCCCCCGGCCACGGGGCCTGCCACCATAC
CCACGCCGAAACAAGCGCTCATGAGCCCGAAGTGGCGAGCCCGATCTTCCCCATCGGTGATGTCGGCGAT
ATAGGCGCCAGCAACCGCACCTGTGGCGCCGGTGATGCCGGCCACGATGCGTCCGGCGTAGAGGATCGAG
ATCTCGATCCCGCGAAATTAATACGACTCACTATAGGGGAATTGTGAGCGGATAACAATTCCCCTCTAGA
AATAATTTTGTTTAACTTTAAGAAGGAGATATACCATGGGCAGCAGCCATCATCATCATCATCACAGCAG
CGGCCTGGTGCCGCGCGGCAGCCATATGGCTAGCATGACTGGTGGACAGCAAATGGGTCGCGGATCTACC
ATGAAGCTACTGTCTTCTATCGAACAAGCATGCGATATTTGCCGACTTAAAAAGCTCAAGTGCTCCAAAG
AAAAACCGAAGTGCGCCAAGTGTCTGAAGAACAACTGGGAGTGTCGCTACTCTCCCAAAACCAAAAGGTC
TCCGCTGACTAGGGCACATCTGACAGAAGTGGAATCAAGGCTAGAAAGACTGGAACAGCTATTTCTACTG
ATTTTTCCTCGAGAAGACCTTGACATGATTTTGAAAATGGATTCTTTACAGGATATAAAAGCATTGTTAA
CAGGATTATTTGTACAAGATAATGTGAATAAAGATGCCGTCACAGATAGATTGGCTTCAGTGGAGACTGA
TATGCCTCTAACATTGAGACAGCATAGAATAAGTGCGACATCATCATCGGAAGAGAGTAGTAACAAAGGT
CAAAGACAGTTGACTGTATCGCCGGAATTCCCGGGGATCTGGGCCCCCCCGACCGATGTCAGCCTGGGGG
ACGAGCTCCACTTAGACGGCGAGGACGTGGCGATGGCGCATGCCGACGCGCTAGACGATTTCGATCTGGA
CATGTTGGGGGACGGGGATTCCCCGGGTCCGGGATTTACCCCCCACGACTCCGCCCCCTACGGCGCTCTG
GATATGGCCGACTTCGAGTTTGAGCAGATGTTTACCGATGCCCTTGGAATTGACGAGTACGGTGGGTAAG
AATTCGCCAAGGGCGAATTCTGCAGATAGCTTGCGGCCGCACTCGAGCACCACCACCACCACCACTGAGA
TCCGGCTGCTAACAAAGCCCGAAAGGAAGCTGAGTTGGCTGCTGCCACCGCTGAGCAATAACTAGCATAA
CCCCTTGGGGCCTCTAAACGGGTCTTGAGGGGTTTTTTGCTGAAAGGAGGAACTATATCCGGAT
